Addgene plasmid #100016: PLVX_SPTA1_IGF2BP1_IRES_PURO
Purpose: To over-express IGF2BP1 in Adult Erythroblasts using tissue specific promoter with IRES for puromycin selection.
Depositing lab: Jeffery Miller. Depositing organization: National Institute of Diabetes & Digestive & Kidney Diseases (NIDDK). Publication: IGF2BP1 overexpression causes fetal-like hemoglobin expression patterns in cultured human adult erythroblasts. de Vasconcellos JF, Tumburu L, Byrnes C, Lee YT, Xu PC, Li M, Rabel A, Clarke BA, Guydosh NR, Proia RL, Miller JL. Proc Natl Acad Sci U S A. 2017 Jul 11;114(28):E5664-E5672. doi: 10.1073/pnas.1609552114. Epub 2017 Jun 26. PubMed 28652347.
Backbone
  Vector backbone: PLVX-SPTA1-IRES-PURO
  Backbone manufacturer: Clontech
  Backbone size w/o insert (bp): 8485
  Total vector size (bp): 10201
  Vector type: Mammalian Expression, Lentiviral
  Selectable markers: Puromycin
Growth in bacteria
  Bacterial resistance: Ampicillin, 100 μg/mL
  Growth temperature: 37°C
  Growth strain: NEB Stable
  Copy number: High Copy
Gene/Insert
  Gene/Insert name: Insulin like growth factor 2 mRNA binding protein 1 (alt name: IMP-1)
  Species: H. sapiens (human)
  Insert size (bp): 1734
  GenBank ID: NM_006546.3
  Entrez Gene: IGF2BP1 (a.k.a. CRD-BP, CRDBP, IMP-1, IMP1, VICKZ1, ZBP1)
  Promoter: SPTA1 erythroid specific promoter
  Cloning method: Restriction Enzyme; 5′ cloning site XhoI (not destroyed); 3′ cloning site BamHI (not destroyed)
  Sequencing primers: 5′ CCAGACTTTCAAGAAGAGAA; 3′ AGGTGTATCTTATACACGT
Terms and licenses: Academic/Nonprofit Terms; Industry Terms: Not Available to Industry
How to cite: PLVX_SPTA1_IGF2BP1_IRES_PURO was a gift from Jeffery Miller (Addgene plasmid # 100016 ; http://n2t.net/addgene:100016 ; RRID:Addgene_100016)
