[The description below was written by a language model from this plasmid's Addgene catalogue record and pLannotate feature annotations shown in this document.]
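Description:
PLVX_SPTA1_IGF2BP1_IRES_PURO is an HIV-1-based lentiviral expression plasmid built on a Clontech pLVX backbone modified to carry an erythroid-specific SPTA1 promoter. It is propagated in E. coli through a high-copy ColE1/pUC-type origin with ampicillin selection (AmpR under its own bla promoter). The catalogue lists a total size of about 10.2 kb, and the sequenced record annotated here is 10,155 nt. The viral portion is bounded by two HIV-1 LTR annotations. It contains the Ψ packaging signal with an adjoining gag fragment, the Rev response element for Rev-dependent nuclear export of the genomic RNA, and the cPPT/CTS element, which aids nuclear import of the reverse-transcribed genome. A WPRE lies downstream of the cassette to enhance transcript processing and expression. The nef fragments called next to each LTR probably reflect the overlap of nef with LTR U3 sequence rather than an intended coding element. Small lac promoter/operator and lacI remnants and an SV40 poly(A) signal lie in the bacterial backbone.

The payload is the human IGF2BP1 (IMP-1) coding sequence, about 1.7 kb, inserted between XhoI and BamHI sites. The SPTA1 promoter itself was not annotated by the feature tool, but the unannotated stretch of roughly 1 kb between the cPPT/CTS and the IGF2BP1 CDS is where it would be expected. An EMCV IRES follows the gene and drives translation of puromycin N-acetyltransferase from the same bicistronic transcript, so puromycin resistance is tied to erythroid-promoter activity and IGF2BP1 expression. According to the record, the construct is intended for over-expressing this RNA-binding protein in cultured adult human erythroblasts, and the associated work examined its effect on fetal-like hemoglobin expression patterns.
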