Features (pLannotate 1.2.2; 21 found; start..end, strand, type, name):
    377..634     +  LTR            5' LTR (truncated): truncated 5' long terminal repeat (LTR) from HIV-1
    681..806     +  misc_feature   HIV-1 Ψ: packaging signal of human immunodeficiency virus type 1
    790..1128    +  CDS            HIV-1 gag (fragment): gag protein from human immunodeficiency virus 1; gag
   1303..1536    +  misc_feature   RRE: The Rev response element (RRE) of HIV-1 allows for Rev-dependent mRNA export from the nucleus to the cytoplasm.
   1913..2013    +  CDS            Rev (fragment): human immunodeficiency virus 1 (HIV-1) Rev protein; rev; enhances nuclear export of unspliced and incompletely spliced viral mRNAs
   2028..2143    +  misc_feature   cPPT/CTS: central polypurine tract and central termination sequence of HIV-1 (lacking the first T)
   3163..4893    +  CDS            IGF2BP1: IF2B1_HUMAN - Also known as CRDBP, VICKZ1, ZBP1. Experimental evidence at protein level: Swiss-Prot protein existence level 1. RNA-binding factor that recruits target transcripts to cytoplasmic protein-RNA complexes (mRNPs). This transcript 'caging' into mRNPs allows mRNA transport and transient storage. It also modulates the rate and location at which target transcripts encounter the translational apparatus and shields them from endonuclease attacks or microRNA-mediated degradation. Plays a direct role in the transport and translation of transcripts required for axonal regeneration in adult s
   5016..5478    +  misc_feature   IRES: internal ribosome entry site (IRES) of the encephalomyocarditis virus (EMCV)
   5511..6108    +  CDS            PuroR (fragment): puromycin N-acetyltransferase; pac from Streptomyces alboniger; confers resistance to puromycin
   6124..6712    +  misc_feature   WPRE: woodchuck hepatitis virus posttranscriptional regulatory element
   6729..7247    +  CDS            nef (fragment): NEF_HV1BR - Experimental evidence at protein level: Swiss-Prot protein existence level 1. Extracellular Nef protein targets CD4(+) T-lymphocytes for apoptosis by interacting with CXCR4 surface receptors (PubMed:14990729). From Human immunodeficiency virus type 1 group M subtype B (isolate BRU/LAI) (HIV-1).
   7295..7552    +  LTR            5' LTR (truncated): truncated 5' long terminal repeat (LTR) from HIV-1
   7704..7720    -  protein_bind   lac operator: The lac repressor binds to the lac operator to inhibit transcription in E. coli. This inhibition can be relieved by adding lactose or isopropyl-β-D-thiogalactopyranoside (IPTG). lac repressor encoded by lacI
   7728..7758    -  promoter       lac promoter: promoter for the E. coli lac operon
   7773..7794    -  protein_bind   CAP binding site: CAP binding activates transcription in the presence of cAMP. E. coli catabolite activator protein
   7807..7899    -  CDS            lacI (fragment): lac repressor; lacI; The lac repressor binds to the lac operator to inhibit transcription in E. coli. This inhibition can be relieved by adding lactose or isopropyl-β-D-thiogalactopyranoside (IPTG).
   8082..8670    -  rep_origin     ori: high-copy-number ColE1/pMB1/pBR322/pUC origin of replication
   8841..9701    -  CDS            AmpR: β-lactamase; bla; confers resistance to ampicillin, carbenicillin, and related antibiotics
   9702..9806    -  promoter       AmpR promoter: bla
   9854..9988    +  polyA_signal   SV40 poly(A) signal: SV40 polyadenylation signal
  10155..329     +  CDS            nef (fragment) (across the origin): NEF_HV1BR - Experimental evidence at protein level: Swiss-Prot protein existence level 1. Extracellular Nef protein targets CD4(+) T-lymphocytes for apoptosis by interacting with CXCR4 surface receptors (PubMed:14990729). From Human immunodeficiency virus type 1 group M subtype B (isolate BRU/LAI) (HIV-1).
>Addgene plasmid #100016 | PLVX_SPTA1_IGF2BP1_IRES_PURO | addgene full sequence | sequence record 194507 | Addgene NGS Result
TGGAAGGGCTAATTCACTCCCAAAGAAGACAAGATATCCTTGATCTGTGGATCTACCACACACAAGGCTA
CTTCCCTGATTAGCAGAACTACACACCAGGGCCAGGGGTCAGATATCCACTGACCTTTGGATGGTGCTAC
AAGCTAGTACCAGTTGAGCCAGATAAGGTAGAAGAGGCCAATAAAGGAGAGAACACCAGCTTGTTACACC
CTGTGAGCCTGCATGGGATGGATGACCCGGAGAGAGAAGTGTTAGAGTGGAGGTTTGACAGCCGCCTAGC
ATTTCATCACGTGGCCCGAGAGCTGCATCCGGAGTACTTCAAGAACTGCTGATATCGAGCTTGCTACAAG
GGACTTTCCGCTGGGGACTTTCCAGGGAGGCGTGGCCTGGGCGGGACTGGGGAGTGGCGAGCCCTCAGAT
CCTGCATATAAGCAGCTGCTTTTTGCCTGTACTGGGTCTCTCTGGTTAGACCAGATCTGAGCCTGGGAGC
TCTCTGGCTAACTAGGGAACCCACTGCTTAAGCCTCAATAAAGCTTGCCTTGAGTGCTTCAAGTAGTGTG
TGCCCGTCTGTTGTGTGACTCTGGTAACTAGAGATCCCTCAGACCCTTTTAGTCAGTGTGGAAAATCTCT
AGCAGTGGCGCCCGAACAGGGACTTGAAAGCGAAAGGGAAACCAGAGGAGCTCTCTCGACGCAGGACTCG
GCTTGCTGAAGCGCGCACGGCAAGAGGCGAGGGGCGGCGACTGGTGAGTACGCCAAAAATTTTGACTAGC
GGAGGCTAGAAGGAGAGAGATGGGTGCGAGAGCGTCAGTATTAAGCGGGGGAGAATTAGATCGCGATGGG
AAAAAATTCGGTTAAGGCCAGGGGGAAAGAAAAAATATAAATTAAAACATATAGTATGGGCAAGCAGGGA
GCTAGAACGATTCGCAGTTAATCCTGGCCTGTTAGAAACATCAGAAGGCTGTAGACAAATACTGGGACAG
CTACAACCATCCCTTCAGACAGGATCAGAAGAACTTAGATCATTATATAATACAGTAGCAACCCTCTATT
GTGTGCATCAAAGGATAGAGATAAAAGACACCAAGGAAGCTTTAGACAAGATAGAGGAAGAGCAAAACAA
AAGTAAGACCACCGCACAGCAAGCGGCCGGCCGCTGATCTTCAGACCTGGAGGAGGAGATATGAGGGACA
ATTGGAGAAGTGAATTATATAAATATAAAGTAGTAAAAATTGAACCATTAGGAGTAGCACCCACCAAGGC
AAAGAGAAGAGTGGTGCAGAGAGAAAAAAGAGCAGTGGGAATAGGAGCTTTGTTCCTTGGGTTCTTGGGA
GCAGCAGGAAGCACTATGGGCGCAGCGTCAATGACGCTGACGGTACAGGCCAGACAATTATTGTCTGGTA
TAGTGCAGCAGCAGAACAATTTGCTGAGGGCTATTGAGGCGCAACAGCATCTGTTGCAACTCACAGTCTG
GGGCATCAAGCAGCTCCAGGCAAGAATCCTGGCTGTGGAAAGATACCTAAAGGATCAACAGCTCCTGGGG
ATTTGGGGTTGCTCTGGAAAACTCATTTGCACCACTGCTGTGCCTTGGAATGCTAGTTGGAGTAATAAAT
CTCTGGAACAGATTTGGAATCACACGACCTGGATGGAGTGGGACAGAGAAATTAACAATTACACAAGCTT
AATACACTCCTTAATTGAAGAATCGCAAAACCAGCAAGAAAAGAATGAACAAGAATTATTGGAATTAGAT
AAATGGGCAAGTTTGTGGAATTGGTTTAACATAACAAATTGGCTGTGGTATATAAAATTATTCATAATGA
TAGTAGGAGGCTTGGTAGGTTTAAGAATAGTTTTTGCTGTACTTTCTATAGTGAATAGAGTTAGGCAGGG
ATATTCACCATTATCGTTTCAGACCCACCTCCCAACCCCGAGGGGACCCGACAGGCCCGAAGGAATAGAA
GAAGAAGGTGGAGAGAGAGACAGAGACAGATCCATTCGATTAGTGAACGGATCTCGACGGTATCGCCTTT
AAAAGAAAAGGGGGGATTGGGGGGTACAGTGCAGGGGAAAGAATAGTAGACATAATAGCAACAGACATAC
AAACTAAAGAATTACAAAAACAAATTACAAAAATTCAAAATTTTCGGGTTTATTACAGGGACAGCAGAGA
TCCAGTTTATCGATGGTACCAGACTTTCAAGAAGAGAATGTAAAGGACTCTCAGTTTTTCTATGTGAGAT
CCAAGAACAGGGGAAACCACAAATGTAGAATCAAAATCTTCTCTTGTAGATCATGGAAGTTAGATTATTC
AAGCTGCATTTACACTGGAATGAAGTTTGGCATGGATAGCCCCACTGGCTTGTAGAAAGGTCTAAGAGCA
TCCCACTATTTTCTTTTTGCTTGTTTGTTTCATTTTTGTAAGTTAGTCTAAAATAACTATGCCTATGGAA
AAAGTCTACCTCCTTTTGTTCTCCATTAAAATTAATACTTACAATAGGATGATTTATACCATATATATCA
GAAGTCAGCCATATTTTCAACTTTCTTGTGACATCATTGGTTTGTCAAATAAGGTATCCTAATTTTTGTT
TTACAAAATATTAATGAACACATCATATAACTTTTTTTGTTCCTTCCATTTAAATGATTAAGAGTACAAC
TAAATCAGATTTTTAAAGACCAAATTGTTGAGGTTAGGAATAAAATCTTATTTTGTGAAAGACTCTCTAG
AAAAAGCCAGGATAATTCGTTGACTTAAAGACTGTGAAAAATCTGCAGTTGAGTTGGATGAAGTTGTTGA
GCTGTATTTCCTAAAAATATATGGGTTTTTTTTTTCTAATTTTTCATCCAAAAACCTTACTTTCATTTTT
TAAGTCTTATTGAGTAACTTTGAAAGCCAGAGCCTCCCAAAACTGCTGAGTCACCCAGTATCTGTAAAAC
TTAGCAGTTGCCTCAGCTGAGTATGTCTTCTAAAGATAATGTCGATTGTGTATGGCTGATGGGATTCTAG
GACCAAGCAAGAGGTTTTTTTTTTTCCCCCACATACTTAACGTTTCTATATTTCTATTTGAATTCGACTG
GACAGTTCCATTTGAATTATTTCTCTCTCTCTCTCTCTCTCTCTGACACATTTTATCTTGCCAGGTTCTA
AACCCCTCGAGTATGAACAAGCTTTACATCGGCAACCTCAACGAGAGCGTGACCCCCGCGGACTTGGAGA
AAGTGTTTGCGGAGCACAAGATCTCCTACAGCGGCCAGTTCTTGGTCAAATCCGGCTACGCCTTCGTGGA
CTGCCCGGACGAGCACTGGGCGATGAAGGCCATCGAAACTTTCTCCGGGAAAGTAGAATTACAAGGAAAA
CGCTTAGAGATTGAACATTCGGTGCCCAAAAAACAAAGGAGCCGGAAAATTCAAATCCGAAATATTCCAC
CCCAGCTCCGATGGGAAGTACTGGACAGCCTGCTGGCTCAGTATGGTACAGTAGAGAACTGTGAGCAAGT
GAACACCGAGAGTGAGACGGCAGTGGTGAATGTCACCTATTCCAACCGGGAGCAGACCAGGCAAGCCATC
ATGAAGCTGAATGGCCACCAGTTGGAGAACCATGCCCTGAAGGTCTCCTACATCCCCGATGAGCAGATAG
CACAGGGACCTGAGAATGGGCGCCGAGGGGGCTTTGGCTCTCGGGGTCAGCCCCGCCAGGGCTCACCTGT
GGCAGCGGGGGCCCCAGCCAAGCAGCAGCAAGTGGACATCCCCCTTCGGCTCCTGGTGCCCACCCAGTAT
GTGGGTGCCATTATTGGCAAGGAGGGGGCCACCATCCGCAACATCACAAAACAGACCCAGTCCAAGATAG
ACGTGCATAGGAAGGAGAACGCAGGTGCAGCTGAAAAAGCCATCAGTGTGCACTCCACCCCTGAGGGCTG
CTCCTCCGCTTGTAAGATGATCTTGGAGATTATGCATAAAGAGGCTAAGGACACCAAAACGGCTGACGAG
GTTCCCCTGAAGATCCTGGCCCATAATAACTTTGTAGGGCGTCTCATTGGCAAGGAAGGACGGAACCTGA
AGAAGGTAGAGCAAGATACCGAGACAAAAATCACCATCTCCTCGTTGCAAGACCTTACCCTTTACAACCC
TGAGAGGACCATCACTGTGAAGGGGGCCATCGAGAATTGTTGCAGGGCCGAGCAGGAAATAATGAAGAAA
GTTCGGGAGGCCTATGAGAATGATGTGGCTGCCATGAGCCTGCAGTCTCACCTGATCCCTGGCCTGAACC
TGGCTGCTGTAGGTCTTTTCCCAGCTTCATCCAGCGCAGTCCCGCCGCCTCCCAGCAGCGTTACTGGGGC
TGCTCCCTATAGCTCCTTTATGCAGGCTCCCGAGCAGGAGATGGTGCAGGTGTTTATCCCCGCCCAGGCA
GTGGGCGCCATCATCGGCAAGAAGGGGCAGCACATCAAACAGCTCTCCCGGTTTGCCAGCGCCTCCATCA
AGATTGCACCACCCGAAACACCTGACTCCAAAGTTCGTATGGTTATCATCACTGGACCGCCAGAGGCCCA
ATTCAAGGCTCAGGGAAGAATCTATGGCAAACTCAAGGAGGAGAACTTCTTTGGTCCCAAGGAGGAAGTG
AAGCTGGAGACCCACATACGTGTGCCAGCATCAGCAGCTGGCCGGGTCATTGGCAAAGGTGGAAAAACGG
TGAACGAGTTGCAGAATTTGACGGCAGCTGAGGTGGTAGTACCAAGAGACCAGACCCCTGATGAGAACGA
CCAGGTCATCGTGAAAATCATCGGACATTTCTATGCCAGTCAGATGGCTCAACGGAAGATCCGAGACATC
CTGGCCCAGGTTAAGCAGCAGCATCAGAAGGGACAGAGTAACCAGGCCCAGGCACGGAGGAAGTGAGGAT
CCCGCCCCTCTCCCTCCCCCCCCCCTAACGTTACTGGCCGAAGCCGCTTGGAATAAGGCCGGTGTGCGTT
TGTCTATATGTTATTTTCCACCATATTGCCGTCTTTTGGCAATGTGAGGGCCCGGAAACCTGGCCCTGTC
TTCTTGACGAGCATTCCTAGGGGTCTTTCCCCTCTCGCCAAAGGAATGCAAGGTCTGTTGAATGTCGTGA
AGGAAGCAGTTCCTCTGGAAGCTTCTTGAAGACAAACAACGTCTGTAGCGACCCTTTGCAGGCAGCGGAA
CCCCCCACCTGGCGACAGGTGCCTCTGCGGCCAAAAGCCACGTGTATAAGATACACCTGCAAAGGCGGCA
CAACCCCAGTGCCACGTTGTGAGTTGGATAGTTGTGGAAAGAGTCAAATGGCTCTCCTCAAGCGTATTCA
ACAAGGGGCTGAAGGATGCCCAGAAGGTACCCCATTGTATGGGATCTGATCTGGGGCCTCGGTGCACATG
CTTTACATGTGTTTAGTCGAGGTTAAAAAAACGTCTAGGCCCCCCGAACCACGGGGACGTGGTTTTCCTT
TGAAAAACACGATGATAAGCTTGCCACAACCCACAAGGAGACGACCTTCCATGACCGAGTACAAGCCCAC
GGTGCGCCTCGCCACCCGCGACGACGTCCCCCGGGCCGTACGCACCCTCGCCGCCGCGTTCGCCGACTAC
CCCGCCACGCGCCACACCGTCGACCCGGACCGCCACATCGAGCGGGTCACCGAGCTGCAAGAACTCTTCC
TCACGCGCGTCGGGCTCGACATCGGCAAGGTGTGGGTCGCGGACGACGGCGCCGCGGTGGCGGTCTGGAC
CACGCCGGAGAGCGTCGAAGCGGGGGCGGTGTTCGCCGAGATCGGCCCGCGCATGGCCGAGTTGAGCGGT
TCCCGGCTGGCCGCGCAGCAACAGATGGAAGGCCTCCTGGCGCCGCACCGGCCCAAGGAGCCCGCGTGGT
TCCTGGCCACCGTCGGCGTCTCGCCCGACCACCAGGGCAAGGGTCTGGGCAGCGCCGTCGTGCTCCCCGG
AGTGGAGGCGGCCGAGCGCGCCGGGGTGCCCGCCTTCCTGGAGACCTCCGCGCCCCGCAACCTCCCCTTC
TACGAGCGGCTCGGCTTCACCGTCACCGCCGACGTCGAGGTGCCCGAAGGACCGCGCACCTGGTGCATGA
CCCGCAAGCCCGGTGCCTAGACGCGTCTGGAACAATCAACCTCTGGATTACAAAATTTGTGAAAGATTGA
CTGGTATTCTTAACTATGTTGCTCCTTTTACGCTATGTGGATACGCTGCTTTAATGCCTTTGTATCATGC
TATTGCTTCCCGTATGGCTTTCATTTTCTCCTCCTTGTATAAATCCTGGTTGCTGTCTCTTTATGAGGAG
TTGTGGCCCGTTGTCAGGCAACGTGGCGTGGTGTGCACTGTGTTTGCTGACGCAACCCCCACTGGTTGGG
GCATTGCCACCACCTGTCAGCTCCTTTCCGGGACTTTCGCTTTCCCCCTCCCTATTGCCACGGCGGAACT
CATCGCCGCCTGCCTTGCCCGCTGCTGGACAGGGGCTCGGCTGTTGGGCACTGACAATTCCGTGGTGTTG
TCGGGGAAGCTGACGTCCTTTCCATGGCTGCTCGCCTGTGTTGCCACCTGGATTCTGCGCGGGACGTCCT
TCTGCTACGTCCCTTCGGCCCTCAATCCAGCGGACCTTCCTTCCCGCGGCCTGCTGCCGGCTCTGCGGCC
TCTTCCGCGTCTTCGCCTTCGCCCTCAGACGAGTCGGATCTCCCTTTGGGCCGCCTCCCCGCCTGGAATT
AATTCTGCAGTCGAGACCTAGAAAAACATGGAGCAATCACAAGTAGCAATACAGCAGCTACCAATGCTGA
TTGTGCCTGGCTAGAAGCACAAGAGGAGGAGGAGGTGGGTTTTCCAGTCACACCTCAGGTACCTTTAAGA
CCAATGACTTACAAGGCAGCTGTAGATCTTAGCCACTTTTTAAAAGAAAAGAGGGGACTGGAAGGGCTAA
TTCACTCCCAACGAAGACAAGATATCCTTGATCTGTGGATCTACCACACACAAGGCTACTTCCCTGATTA
GCAGAACTACACACCAGGGCCAGGGGTCAGATATCCACTGACCTTTGGATGGTGCTACAAGCTAGTACCA
GTTGAGCCAGATAAGGTAGAAGAGGCCAATAAAGGAGAGAACACCAGCTTGTTACACCCTGTGAGCCTGC
ATGGGATGGATGACCCGGAGAGAGAAGTGTTAGAGTGGAGGTTTGACAGCCGCCTAGCATTTCATCACGT
GGCCCGAGAGCTGCATCCGGAGTACTTCAAGAACTGCTGATATCGAGCTTGCTACAAGGGACTTTCCGCT
GGGGACTTTCCAGGGAGGCGTGGCCTGGGCGGGACTGGGGAGTGGCGAGCCCTCAGATCCTGCATATAAG
CAGCTGCTTTTTGCCTGTACTGGGTCTCTCTGGTTAGACCAGATCTGAGCCTGGGAGCTCTCTGGCTAAC
TAGGGAACCCACTGCTTAAGCCTCAATAAAGCTTGCCTTGAGTGCTTCAAGTAGTGTGTGCCCGTCTGTT
GTGTGACTCTGGTAACTAGAGATCCCTCAGACCCTTTTAGTCAGTGTGGAAAATCTCTAGCAGTAGTAGT
TCATGTCATCTTATTATTCAGTATTTATAACTTGCAAAGAAATGAATATCAGAGAGTGAGAGGCCTTGAC
ATTGCTAGCGTTTACCGTCGACCTCTAGCTAGAGCTTGGCGTAATCATGGTCATAGCTGTTTCCTGTGTG
AAATTGTTATCCGCTCACAATTCCACACAACATACGAGCCGGAAGCATAAAGTGTAAAGCCTGGGGTGCC
TAATGAGTGAGCTAACTCACATTAATTGCGTTGCGCTCACTGCCCGCTTTCCAGTCGGGAAACCTGTCGT
GCCAGCTGCATTAATGAATCGGCCAACGCGCGGGGAGAGGCGGTTTGCGTATTGGGCGCTCTTCCGCTTC
CTCGCTCACTGACTCGCTGCGCTCGGTCGTTCGGCTGCGGCGAGCGGTATCAGCTCACTCAAAGGCGGTA
ATACGGTTATCCACAGAATCAGGGGATAACGCAGGAAAGAACATGTGAGCAAAAGGCCAGCAAAAGGCCA
GGAACCGTAAAAAGGCCGCGTTGCTGGCGTTTTTCCATAGGCTCCGCCCCCCTGACGAGCATCACAAAAA
TCGACGCTCAAGTCAGAGGTGGCGAAACCCGACAGGACTATAAAGATACCAGGCGTTTCCCCCTGGAAGC
TCCCTCGTGCGCTCTCCTGTTCCGACCCTGCCGCTTACCGGATACCTGTCCGCCTTTCTCCCTTCGGGAA
GCGTGGCGCTTTCTCATCGCTCACGCTGTAGGTATCTCAGTTCGGTGTAGGTCGTTCGCTCCAAGCTGGG
CTGTGTGCACGAACCCCCCGTTCAGCCCGACCGCTGCGCCTTATCCGGTAACTATCGTCTTGAGTCCAAC
CCGGTAAGACACGACTTATCGCCACTGGCAGCAGCCACTGGTAACAGGATTAGCAGAGCGAGGTATGTAG
GCGGTGCTACAGAGTTCTTGAAGTGGTGGCCTAACTACGGCTACACTAGAAGAACAGTATTTGGTATCTG
CGCTCTGCTGAAGCCAGTTACCTTCGGAAAAAGAGTTGGTAGCTCTTGATCCGGCAAACAAACCACCGCT
GGTAGCGGTGGTTTTTTTGTTTGCAAGCAGCAGATTACGCGCAGAAAAAAAGGATCTCAAGAAGATCCTT
TGATCTTTTCTACGGGGTCTGACGCTCAGTGGAACGAAAACTCACGTTAAGGGATTTTGGTCATGAGATT
ATCAAAAAGGATCTTCACCTAGATCCTTTTAAATTAAAAATGAAGTTTTAAATCAATCTAAAGTATATAT
GAGTAAACTTGGTCTGACAGTTACCAATGCTTAATCAGTGAGGCACCTATCTCAGCGATCTGTCTATTTC
GTTCATCCATAGTTGCCTGACTCCCCGTCGTGTAGATAACTACGATACGGGAGGGCTTACCATCTGGCCC
CAGTGCTGCAATGATACCGCGAGACCCACGCTCACCGGCTCCAGATTTATCAGCAATAAACCAGCCAGCC
GGAAGGGCCGAGCGCAGAAGTGGTCCTGCAACTTTATCCGCCTCCATCCAGTCTATTAATTGTTGCCGGG
AAGCTAGAGTAAGTAGTTCGCCAGTTAATAGTTTGCGCAACGTTGTTGCCATTGCTACAGGCATCGTGGT
GTCACGCTCGTCGTTTGGTATGGCTTCATTCAGCTCCGGTTCCCAACGATCAAGGCGAGTTACATGATCC
CCCATGTTGTGCAAAAAAGCGGTTAGCTCCTTCGGTCCTCCGATCGTTGTCAGAAGTAAGTTGGCCGCAG
TGTTATCACTCATGGTTATGGCAGCACTGCATAATTCTCTTACTGTCATGCCATCCGTAAGATGCTTTTC
TGTGACTGGTGAGTACTCAACCAAGTCATTCTGAGAATAGTGTATGCGGCGACCGAGTTGCTCTTGCCCG
GCGTCAATACGGGATAATACCGCGCCACATAGCAGAACTTTAAAAGTGCTCATCATTGGAAAACGTTCTT
CGGGGCGAAAACTCTCAAGGATCTTACCGCTGTTGAGATCCAGTTCGATGTAACCCACTCGTGCACCCAA
CTGATCTTCAGCATCTTTTACTTTCACCAGCGTTTCTGGGTGAGCAAAAACAGGAAGGCAAAATGCCGCA
AAAAAGGGAATAAGGGCGACACGGAAATGTTGAATACTCATACTCTTCCTTTTTCAATATTATTGAAGCA
TTTATCAGGGTTATTGTCTCATGAGCGGATACATATTTGAATGTATTTAGAAAAATAAACAAATAGGGGT
TCCGCGCACATTTCCCCGAAAAGTGCCACCTGACGTCGACGGATCGGGAGATCAACTTGTTTATTGCAGC
TTATAATGGTTACAAATAAAGCAATAGCATCACAAATTTCACAAATAAAGCATTTTTTTCACTGCATTCT
AGTTGTGGTTTGTCCAAACTCATCAATGTATCTTATCATGTCTGGATCAACTGGATAACTCAAGCTAACC
AAAATCATCCCAAACTTCCCACCCCATACCCTATTACCACTGCCAATTACCTGTGGTTTCATTTACTCTA
AACCTGTGATTCCTCTGAATTATTTTCATTTTAAAGAAATTGTATTTGTTAAATATGTACTACAAACTTA
GTAGT
